Addgene plasmid #138338: pCMV-BE4-PpAPOBEC1 H122A
Purpose: Mammalian expression plasmid for BE4-PpABOBEC1H122A
Depositing lab: Nicole Gaudelli. Depositing organization: Beam Therapeutics. Publication: Cytosine base editors with minimized unguided DNA and RNA off-target events and high on-target activity. Yu Y, Leete TC, Born DA, Young L, Barrera LA, Lee SJ, Rees HA, Ciaramella G, Gaudelli NM. Nat Commun. 2020 Apr 28;11(1):2052. doi: 10.1038/s41467-020-15887-5. PubMed 32345976.
Backbone
  Vector backbone: pCMV
  Backbone size w/o insert (bp): 3399
  Total vector size (bp): 8958
  Vector type: Synthetic Biology
Growth in bacteria
  Bacterial resistance: Ampicillin, 100 μg/mL
  Growth temperature: 37°C
  Growth strain: NEB Stable
  Copy number: High Copy
Gene/Insert
  Gene/Insert name: BE4-PpAPOBEC1 H122A
  Species: Synthetic
  Insert size (bp): 5559
  Mutation: Change of His122 to Ala.
  Promoter: CMV
  Tag / fusion protein: BP-NLS (C terminal on insert)
  Cloning method: Gibson Cloning
  Sequencing primers: 5′ T7; 3′ M13R
Terms and licenses: Academic/Nonprofit Terms; Industry Terms: Not Available to Industry
How to cite: pCMV-BE4-PpAPOBEC1 H122A was a gift from Nicole Gaudelli (Addgene plasmid # 138338 ; http://n2t.net/addgene:138338 ; RRID:Addgene_138338)
