[The description below was written by a language model from this plasmid's Addgene catalogue record and pLannotate feature annotations shown in this document.]
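Description:
pCMV-BE4-PpAPOBEC1 H122A is an 8,958 bp mammalian expression plasmid on a pCMV backbone that encodes a fourth-generation (BE4-format) cytosine base editor. It is maintained in E. coli through a high-copy ColE1/pUC-type origin and selected with ampicillin via the β-lactamase gene and its native promoter. Short remnants of lac regulatory sequences, a pBluescript multiple cloning site, an SV40 promoter fragment and a pBR322 bom fragment are backbone carry-over and have no evident role in the payload.

The roughly 5.6 kb synthetic insert is driven by the human cytomegalovirus immediate-early enhancer and promoter and terminated by the bovine growth hormone polyadenylation signal. A T7 promoter just upstream of the coding region could support in vitro transcription and also serves as a sequencing primer site. The open reading frame begins with an APOBEC1-family cytidine deaminase. The automated annotation matched it to human APOBEC1 by homology, but the catalogue names it PpAPOBEC1 and does not spell out the source species. It carries a His122-to-Ala substitution. The deaminase is fused to Streptococcus pyogenes Cas9 bearing the D10A mutation, annotated as two contiguous halves. Because only D10A is noted, this is consistent with the nickase used in BE4 designs. Downstream lies uracil glycosylase inhibitor (UGI) from phage PBS2, which blocks excision of the uracil intermediate and so favours C-to-T outcomes. Only one UGI copy is annotated, although an unannotated gap precedes it. A bipartite nuclear localisation signal is recorded at the C terminus.

When co-delivered with a separately supplied guide RNA, the editor is used for targeted C•G-to-T•A conversion in mammalian cells. The associated work concerns cytosine base editors with reduced unguided DNA and RNA off-target activity but high on-target activity.
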