Features (pLannotate 1.2.2; 18 found; start..end, strand, type, name):
     34..413     +  enhancer       CMV enhancer: human cytomegalovirus immediate early enhancer
    414..617     +  promoter       CMV promoter: human cytomegalovirus (CMV) immediate early promoter
    659..677     +  promoter       T7 promoter: promoter for bacteriophage T7 RNA polymerase
    691..1398    +  CDS            APOBEC1: ABEC1_HUMAN - Experimental evidence at protein level: Swiss-Prot protein existence level 1. Catalytic component of the apolipoprotein B mRNA editing enzyme complex which is responsible for the postranscriptional editing of a CAA codon for Gln to a UAA codon for stop in the APOB mRNA. Also involved in CGA (Arg) to UGA (Stop) editing in the NF1 mRNA. May also play a role in the epigenetic regulation of gene expression by participating in DNA demethylation. From Homo sapiens (Human).
   1501..3102    +  CDS            dCas9(N): N-terminal portion of catalytically inactive Streptococcus pyogenes dCas9 carrying the D10A mutation (Zetsche et al., 2015)
   3103..5597    +  CDS            Cas9(C) (fragment): C-terminal portion of Streptococcus pyogenes Cas9 (Zetsche et al., 2015)
   5911..6159    +  CDS            UGI: UNGI_BPPB2 - Experimental evidence at protein level: Swiss-Prot protein existence level 1. This protein binds specifically and reversibly to the host uracil-DNA glycosylase, preventing removal of uracil residues from PBS2 DNA by the host uracil-excision repair system. From Bacillus phage PBS2 (Bacteriophage PBS2).
   6301..6525    +  polyA_signal   bGH poly(A) signal: bovine growth hormone polyadenylation signal
   6529..6550    +  promoter       SV40 promoter (fragment): SV40 enhancer and early promoter
   6555..6571    +  misc_feature   MCS (fragment): pBluescript multiple cloning site
   6620..6636    -  protein_bind   lac operator: The lac repressor binds to the lac operator to inhibit transcription in E. coli. This inhibition can be relieved by adding lactose or isopropyl-β-D-thiogalactopyranoside (IPTG). lac repressor encoded by lacI
   6644..6674    -  promoter       lac promoter: promoter for the E. coli lac operon
   6689..6710    -  protein_bind   CAP binding site: CAP binding activates transcription in the presence of cAMP. E. coli catabolite activator protein
   6723..6815    -  CDS            lacI (fragment): lac repressor; lacI; The lac repressor binds to the lac operator to inhibit transcription in E. coli. This inhibition can be relieved by adding lactose or isopropyl-β-D-thiogalactopyranoside (IPTG).
   6998..7586    -  rep_origin     ori: high-copy-number ColE1/pMB1/pBR322/pUC origin of replication
   7757..8617    -  CDS            AmpR: β-lactamase; bla; confers resistance to ampicillin, carbenicillin, and related antibiotics
   8618..8722    -  promoter       AmpR promoter: bla
   8793..8837    -  misc_feature   bom (fragment): basis of mobility region from pBR322
>Addgene plasmid #138338 | pCMV-BE4-PpAPOBEC1 H122A | addgene full sequence | sequence record 272414 | Addgene NGS Result
TGCTTCGCGATGTACGGGCCAGATATACGCGTTGACATTGATTATTGACTAGTTATTAATAGTAATCAAT
TACGGGGTCATTAGTTCATAGCCCATATATGGAGTTCCGCGTTACATAACTTACGGTAAATGGCCCGCCT
GGCTGACCGCCCAACGACCCCCGCCCATTGACGTCAATAATGACGTATGTTCCCATAGTAACGCCAATAG
GGACTTTCCATTGACGTCAATGGGTGGAGTATTTACGGTAAACTGCCCACTTGGCAGTACATCAAGTGTA
TCATATGCCAAGTACGCCCCCTATTGACGTCAATGACGGTAAATGGCCCGCCTGGCATTATGCCCAGTAC
ATGACCTTATGGGACTTTCCTACTTGGCAGTACATCTACGTATTAGTCATCGCTATTACCATGGTGATGC
GGTTTTGGCAGTACATCAATGGGCGTGGATAGCGGTTTGACTCACGGGGATTTCCAAGTCTCCACCCCAT
TGACGTCAATGGGAGTTTGTTTTGGCACCAAAATCAACGGGACTTTCCAAAATGTCGTAACAACTCCGCC
CCATTGACGCAAATGGGCGGTAGGCGTGTACGGTGGGAGGTCTATATAAGCAGAGCTGGTTTAGTGAACC
GTCAGATCCGCTAGAGATCCGCGGCCGCTAATACGACTCACTATAGGGAGAGCCGCCACCATGACCTCTG
AGAAGGGCCCTAGCACAGGCGACCCCACCCTGCGGCGGAGAATCGAGAGCTGGGAGTTCGACGTGTTCTA
CGACCCTAGAGAACTGAGAAAGGAAACCTGCCTGCTGTACGAGATCAAGTGGGGCATGAGCAGAAAGATC
TGGCGGAGCTCTGGCAAGAACACCACCAACCACGTGGAAGTGAATTTCATCAAGAAGTTCACCAGCGAGA
GAAGGTTCCACAGCAGCATCAGCTGCAGCATCACCTGGTTCCTGAGCTGGTCCCCTTGCTGGGAATGCAG
CCAGGCCATCAGAGAGTTCCTGAGCCAACACCCCGGAGTGACACTGGTGATCTACGTGGCCAGACTGTTC
TGGGCCATGGACCAGAGAAACAGACAGGGCCTGAGAGATCTGGTCAACAGCGGCGTGACTATCCAGATCA
TGCGGGCCAGCGAGTACTACCACTGTTGGCGGAACTTCGTGAACTACCCCCCCGGCGATGAGGCCCACTG
GCCTCAGTACCCTCCTCTGTGGATGATGCTGTACGCCCTGGAACTGCACTGCATCATCCTGTCTCTGCCT
CCATGTCTGAAGATCTCTAGAAGATGGCAGAACCACCTGGCCTTCTTCAGACTGCACCTGCAGAATTGCC
ACTACCAGACCATCCCCCCCCACATCCTGCTGGCTACAGGCCTGATCCACCCTTCTGTGACCTGGAGACT
TAAGAGCGGAGGATCTAGCGGCGGCTCTAGCGGATCTGAGACACCTGGCACAAGCGAGTCTGCCACACCT
GAGAGTAGCGGCGGATCTTCTGGTGGCTCTGACAAGAAGTACAGCATCGGCCTGGCCATCGGCACCAACT
CTGTGGGCTGGGCCGTGATCACCGACGAGTACAAGGTGCCCAGCAAGAAATTCAAGGTGCTGGGCAACAC
CGACCGGCACAGCATCAAGAAGAACCTGATCGGAGCCCTGCTGTTCGACAGCGGCGAAACAGCCGAGGCC
ACCCGGCTGAAGAGAACCGCCAGAAGAAGATACACCAGACGGAAGAACCGGATCTGCTATCTGCAAGAGA
TCTTCAGCAACGAGATGGCCAAGGTGGACGACAGCTTCTTCCACAGACTGGAAGAGTCCTTCCTGGTGGA
AGAGGATAAGAAGCACGAGCGGCACCCCATCTTCGGCAACATCGTGGACGAGGTGGCCTACCACGAGAAG
TACCCCACCATCTACCACCTGAGAAAGAAACTGGTGGACAGCACCGACAAGGCCGACCTGCGGCTGATCT
ATCTGGCCCTGGCCCACATGATCAAGTTCCGGGGCCACTTCCTGATCGAGGGCGACCTGAACCCCGACAA
CAGCGACGTGGACAAGCTGTTCATCCAGCTGGTGCAGACCTACAACCAGCTGTTCGAGGAAAACCCCATC
AACGCCAGCGGCGTGGACGCCAAGGCCATCCTGTCTGCCAGACTGAGCAAGAGCAGACGGCTGGAAAATC
TGATCGCCCAGCTGCCCGGCGAGAAGAAGAATGGCCTGTTCGGAAACCTGATTGCCCTGAGCCTGGGCCT
GACCCCCAACTTCAAGAGCAACTTCGACCTGGCCGAGGATGCCAAACTGCAGCTGAGCAAGGACACCTAC
GACGACGACCTGGACAACCTGCTGGCCCAGATCGGCGACCAGTACGCCGACCTGTTTCTGGCCGCCAAGA
ACCTGTCCGACGCCATCCTGCTGAGCGACATCCTGAGAGTGAACACCGAGATCACCAAGGCCCCCCTGAG
CGCCTCTATGATCAAGAGATACGACGAGCACCACCAGGACCTGACCCTGCTGAAAGCTCTCGTGCGGCAG
CAGCTGCCTGAGAAGTACAAAGAGATTTTCTTCGACCAGAGCAAGAACGGCTACGCCGGCTACATTGACG
GCGGAGCCAGCCAGGAAGAGTTCTACAAGTTCATCAAGCCCATCCTGGAAAAGATGGACGGCACCGAGGA
ACTGCTCGTGAAGCTGAACAGAGAGGACCTGCTGCGGAAGCAGCGGACCTTCGACAACGGCAGCATCCCC
CACCAGATCCACCTGGGAGAGCTGCACGCCATTCTGCGGCGGCAGGAAGATTTTTACCCATTCCTGAAGG
ACAACCGGGAAAAGATCGAGAAGATCCTGACCTTCCGCATCCCCTACTACGTGGGCCCTCTGGCCAGGGG
AAACAGCAGATTCGCCTGGATGACCAGAAAGAGCGAGGAAACCATCACCCCCTGGAACTTCGAGGAAGTG
GTGGACAAGGGCGCTTCCGCCCAGAGCTTCATCGAGCGGATGACCAACTTCGATAAGAACCTGCCCAACG
AGAAGGTGCTGCCCAAGCACAGCCTGCTGTACGAGTACTTCACCGTGTATAACGAGCTGACCAAAGTGAA
ATACGTGACCGAGGGAATGAGAAAGCCCGCCTTCCTGAGCGGCGAGCAGAAAAAGGCCATCGTGGACCTG
CTGTTCAAGACCAACCGGAAAGTGACCGTGAAGCAGCTGAAAGAGGACTACTTCAAGAAAATCGAGTGCT
TCGACTCCGTGGAAATCTCCGGCGTGGAAGATCGGTTCAACGCCTCCCTGGGCACATACCACGATCTGCT
GAAAATTATCAAGGACAAGGACTTCCTGGACAATGAGGAAAACGAGGACATTCTGGAAGATATCGTGCTG
ACCCTGACACTGTTTGAGGACAGAGAGATGATCGAGGAACGGCTGAAAACCTATGCCCACCTGTTCGACG
ACAAAGTGATGAAGCAGCTGAAGCGGCGGAGATACACCGGCTGGGGCAGGCTGAGCCGGAAGCTGATCAA
CGGCATCCGGGACAAGCAGTCCGGCAAGACAATCCTGGATTTCCTGAAGTCCGACGGCTTCGCCAACAGA
AACTTCATGCAGCTGATCCACGACGACAGCCTGACCTTTAAAGAGGACATCCAGAAAGCCCAGGTGTCCG
GCCAGGGCGATAGCCTGCACGAGCACATTGCCAATCTGGCCGGCAGCCCCGCCATTAAGAAGGGCATCCT
GCAGACAGTGAAGGTGGTGGACGAGCTCGTGAAAGTGATGGGCCGGCACAAGCCCGAGAACATCGTGATC
GAAATGGCCAGAGAGAACCAGACCACCCAGAAGGGACAGAAGAACAGCCGCGAGAGAATGAAGCGGATCG
AAGAGGGCATCAAAGAGCTGGGCAGCCAGATCCTGAAAGAACACCCCGTGGAAAACACCCAGCTGCAGAA
CGAGAAGCTGTACCTGTACTACCTGCAGAATGGGCGGGATATGTACGTGGACCAGGAACTGGACATCAAC
CGGCTGTCCGACTACGATGTGGACCATATCGTGCCTCAGAGCTTTCTGAAGGACGACTCCATCGACAACA
AGGTGCTGACCAGAAGCGACAAGAACCGGGGCAAGAGCGACAACGTGCCCTCCGAAGAGGTCGTGAAGAA
GATGAAGAACTACTGGCGGCAGCTGCTGAACGCCAAGCTGATTACCCAGAGAAAGTTCGACAATCTGACC
AAGGCCGAGAGAGGCGGCCTGAGCGAACTGGATAAGGCCGGCTTCATCAAGAGACAGCTGGTGGAAACCC
GGCAGATCACAAAGCACGTGGCACAGATCCTGGACTCCCGGATGAACACTAAGTACGACGAGAATGACAA
GCTGATCCGGGAAGTGAAAGTGATCACCCTGAAGTCCAAGCTGGTGTCCGATTTCCGGAAGGATTTCCAG
TTTTACAAAGTGCGCGAGATCAACAACTACCACCACGCCCACGACGCCTACCTGAACGCCGTCGTGGGAA
CCGCCCTGATCAAAAAGTACCCTAAGCTGGAAAGCGAGTTCGTGTACGGCGACTACAAGGTGTACGACGT
GCGGAAGATGATCGCCAAGAGCGAGCAGGAAATCGGCAAGGCTACCGCCAAGTACTTCTTCTACAGCAAC
ATCATGAACTTTTTCAAGACCGAGATTACCCTGGCCAACGGCGAGATCCGGAAGCGGCCTCTGATCGAGA
CAAACGGCGAAACCGGGGAGATCGTGTGGGATAAGGGCCGGGATTTTGCCACCGTGCGGAAAGTGCTGAG
CATGCCCCAAGTGAATATCGTGAAAAAGACCGAGGTGCAGACAGGCGGCTTCAGCAAAGAGTCTATCCTG
CCCAAGAGGAACAGCGATAAGCTGATCGCCAGAAAGAAGGACTGGGACCCTAAGAAGTACGGCGGCTTCG
ACAGCCCCACCGTGGCCTATTCTGTGCTGGTGGTGGCCAAAGTGGAAAAGGGCAAGTCCAAGAAACTGAA
GAGTGTGAAAGAGCTGCTGGGGATCACCATCATGGAAAGAAGCAGCTTCGAGAAGAATCCCATCGACTTT
CTGGAAGCCAAGGGCTACAAAGAAGTGAAAAAGGACCTGATCATCAAGCTGCCTAAGTACTCCCTGTTCG
AGCTGGAAAACGGCCGGAAGAGAATGCTGGCCTCTGCCGGCGAACTGCAGAAGGGAAACGAACTGGCCCT
GCCCTCCAAATATGTGAACTTCCTGTACCTGGCCAGCCACTATGAGAAGCTGAAGGGCTCCCCCGAGGAT
AATGAGCAGAAACAGCTGTTTGTGGAACAGCACAAGCACTACCTGGACGAGATCATCGAGCAGATCAGCG
AGTTCTCCAAGAGAGTGATCCTGGCCGACGCTAATCTGGACAAAGTGCTGTCCGCCTACAACAAGCACCG
GGATAAGCCCATCAGAGAGCAGGCCGAGAATATCATCCACCTGTTTACCCTGACCAATCTGGGAGCCCCT
GCCGCCTTCAAGTACTTTGACACCACCATCGACCGGAAGAGGTACACCAGCACCAAAGAGGTGCTGGACG
CCACCCTGATCCACCAGAGCATCACCGGCCTGTACGAGACACGGATCGACCTGTCTCAGCTGGGAGGTGA
CTCTGGTGGAAGCGGAGGATCTGGCGGCAGCACCAATCTGAGCGACATCATCGAGAAAGAGACAGGCAAG
CAGCTGGTCATCCAAGAGTCCATCCTGATGCTGCCTGAAGAGGTGGAAGAAGTGATCGGCAACAAGCCCG
AGTCCGACATCCTGGTGCACACCGCCTACGATGAGAGCACCGACGAGAACGTGATGCTGCTGACCTCTGA
CGCCCCTGAGTACAAGCCTTGGGCTCTCGTGATCCAGGACAGCAACGGCGAGAACAAGATCAAGATGCTG
AGCGGCGGCTCTGGTGGCTCTGGCGGATCTACAAACCTGTCCGATATTATTGAGAAAGAAACCGGGAAAC
AGCTCGTGATTCAAGAGTCTATTCTCATGCTCCCGGAAGAAGTCGAGGAAGTCATTGGAAACAAGCCTGA
GAGCGATATTCTGGTCCATACAGCCTACGACGAGTCTACCGATGAGAATGTCATGCTCCTCACCAGCGAC
GCTCCCGAGTATAAGCCATGGGCACTTGTCATTCAGGACTCCAATGGGGAAAACAAAATCAAAATGCTCC
CAAAGAAAAAACGCAAGGTGGAGGGAGCTGATAAGCGCACCGCCGATGGTTCCGAGTTCGAAAGCCCCAA
GAAGAAGAGGAAAGTCTAACCGGTCATCATCACCATCACCATTGAGTTTAAACCCGCTGATCAGCCTCGA
CTGTGCCTTCTAGTTGCCAGCCATCTGTTGTTTGCCCCTCCCCCGTGCCTTCCTTGACCCTGGAAGGTGC
CACTCCCACTGTCCTTTCCTAATAAAATGAGGAAATTGCATCGCATTGTCTGAGTAGGTGTCATTCTATT
CTGGGGGGTGGGGTGGGGCAGGACAGCAAGGGGGAGGATTGGGAAGACAATAGCAGGCATGCTGGGGATG
CGGTGGGCTCTATGGCTTCTGAGGCGGAAAGAACCAGCTGGGGCTCGATACCGTCGACCTCTAGCTAGAG
CTTGGCGTAATCATGGTCATAGCTGTTTCCTGTGTGAAATTGTTATCCGCTCACAATTCCACACAACATA
CGAGCCGGAAGCATAAAGTGTAAAGCCTAGGGTGCCTAATGAGTGAGCTAACTCACATTAATTGCGTTGC
GCTCACTGCCCGCTTTCCAGTCGGGAAACCTGTCGTGCCAGCTGCATTAATGAATCGGCCAACGCGCGGG
GAGAGGCGGTTTGCGTATTGGGCGCTCTTCCGCTTCCTCGCTCACTGACTCGCTGCGCTCGGTCGTTCGG
CTGCGGCGAGCGGTATCAGCTCACTCAAAGGCGGTAATACGGTTATCCACAGAATCAGGGGATAACGCAG
GAAAGAACATGTGAGCAAAAGGCCAGCAAAAGGCCAGGAACCGTAAAAAGGCCGCGTTGCTGGCGTTTTT
CCATAGGCTCCGCCCCCCTGACGAGCATCACAAAAATCGACGCTCAAGTCAGAGGTGGCGAAACCCGACA
GGACTATAAAGATACCAGGCGTTTCCCCCTGGAAGCTCCCTCGTGCGCTCTCCTGTTCCGACCCTGCCGC
TTACCGGATACCTGTCCGCCTTTCTCCCTTCGGGAAGCGTGGCGCTTTCTCATAGCTCACGCTGTAGGTA
TCTCAGTTCGGTGTAGGTCGTTCGCTCCAAGCTGGGCTGTGTGCACGAACCCCCCGTTCAGCCCGACCGC
TGCGCCTTATCCGGTAACTATCGTCTTGAGTCCAACCCGGTAAGACACGACTTATCGCCACTGGCAGCAG
CCACTGGTAACAGGATTAGCAGAGCGAGGTATGTAGGCGGTGCTACAGAGTTCTTGAAGTGGTGGCCTAA
CTACGGCTACACTAGAAGAACAGTATTTGGTATCTGCGCTCTGCTGAAGCCAGTTACCTTCGGAAAAAGA
GTTGGTAGCTCTTGATCCGGCAAACAAACCACCGCTGGTAGCGGTGGTTTTTTTGTTTGCAAGCAGCAGA
TTACGCGCAGAAAAAAAGGATCTCAAGAAGATCCTTTGATCTTTTCTACGGGGTCTGACGCTCAGTGGAA
CGAAAACTCACGTTAAGGGATTTTGGTCATGAGATTATCAAAAAGGATCTTCACCTAGATCCTTTTAAAT
TAAAAATGAAGTTTTAAATCAATCTAAAGTATATATGAGTAAACTTGGTCTGACAGTTACCAATGCTTAA
TCAGTGAGGCACCTATCTCAGCGATCTGTCTATTTCGTTCATCCATAGTTGCCTGACTCCCCGTCGTGTA
GATAACTACGATACGGGAGGGCTTACCATCTGGCCCCAGTGCTGCAATGATACCGCGAGACCCACGCTCA
CCGGCTCCAGATTTATCAGCAATAAACCAGCCAGCCGGAAGGGCCGAGCGCAGAAGTGGTCCTGCAACTT
TATCCGCCTCCATCCAGTCTATTAATTGTTGCCGGGAAGCTAGAGTAAGTAGTTCGCCAGTTAATAGTTT
GCGCAACGTTGTTGCCATTGCTACAGGCATCGTGGTGTCACGCTCGTCGTTTGGTATGGCTTCATTCAGC
TCCGGTTCCCAACGATCAAGGCGAGTTACATGATCCCCCATGTTGTGCAAAAAAGCGGTTAGCTCCTTCG
GTCCTCCGATCGTTGTCAGAAGTAAGTTGGCCGCAGTGTTATCACTCATGGTTATGGCAGCACTGCATAA
TTCTCTTACTGTCATGCCATCCGTAAGATGCTTTTCTGTGACTGGTGAGTACTCAACCAAGTCATTCTGA
GAATAGTGTATGCGGCGACCGAGTTGCTCTTGCCCGGCGTCAATACGGGATAATACCGCGCCACATAGCA
GAACTTTAAAAGTGCTCATCATTGGAAAACGTTCTTCGGGGCGAAAACTCTCAAGGATCTTACCGCTGTT
GAGATCCAGTTCGATGTAACCCACTCGTGCACCCAACTGATCTTCAGCATCTTTTACTTTCACCAGCGTT
TCTGGGTGAGCAAAAACAGGAAGGCAAAATGCCGCAAAAAAGGGAATAAGGGCGACACGGAAATGTTGAA
TACTCATACTCTTCCTTTTTCAATATTATTGAAGCATTTATCAGGGTTATTGTCTCATGAGCGGATACAT
ATTTGAATGTATTTAGAAAAATAAACAAATAGGGGTTCCGCGCACATTTCCCCGAAAAGTGCCACCTGAC
GTCGACGGATCGGGAGATCGATCTCCCGATCCCCTAGGGTCTACTCTCAGTACAATCTGCTCTGATGCCG
CATAGTTAAGCCAGTATCTGCTCCCTGCTTGTGTGTTGGAGGTCGCTGAGTAGTGCGCGAGCAAAATTTA
AGCTACAACAAGGCAAGGCTTGACCGACAATTGCATGAAGAATCTGCTTAGGGTTAGGCGTTTTGCGC
